>Addgene plasmid #185873 | pILGFP3AE4 | addgene full sequence | sequence record 370817 | Addgene NGS Result
CATAGTTTAAACAAGCTTGGCGTAATCATGGTCATAGCTGTTTCCTGTGTGAAATTGTTATCCGCTCACA
ATTCCACACAACATACGAGCCGGAAGCATAAAGTGTAAAGCCTGGGGTGCCTAATGAGTGAGCTAACTCA
CATTAATTGCGTTGCGCTCACTGCCCGCTTTCCAGTCGGGAAACCTGTCGTGCCAGCTGCATTAATGAAT
CGGCCAACGCGCGGGGAGAGGCGGTTTGCGTATTGGGCGCTCTTCCGCTTCCTCGCTCACTGACTCGCTG
CGCTCGGTCGTTCGGCTGCGGCGAGCGGTATCAGCTCACTCAAAGGCGGTAATACGGTTATCCACAGAAT
CAGGGGATAACGCAGGAAAGAACATGTGAGCAAAAGGCCAGCAAAAGGCCAGGAACCGTAAAAAGGCCGC
GTTGCTGGCGTTTTTCCATAGGCTCCGCCCCCCTGACGAGCATCACAAAAATCGACGCTCAAGTCAGAGG
TGGCGAAACCCGACAGGACTATAAAGATACCAGGCGTTTCCCCCTGGAAGCTCCCTCGTGCGCTCTCCTG
TTCCGACCCTGCCGCTTACCGGATACCTGTCCGCCTTTCTCCCTTCGGGAAGCGTGGCGCTTTCTCATAG
CTCACGCTGTAGGTATCTCAGTTCGGTGTAGGTCGTTCGCTCCAAGCTGGGCTGTGTGCACGAACCCCCC
GTTCAGCCCGACCGCTGCGCCTTATCCGGTAACTATCGTCTTGAGTCCAACCCGGTAAGACACGACTTAT
CGCCACTGGCAGCAGCCACTGGTAACAGGATTAGCAGAGCGAGGTATGTAGGCGGTGCTACAGAGTTCTT
GAAGTGGTGGCCTAACTACGGCTACACTAGAAGAACAGTATTTGGTATCTGCGCTCTGCTGAAGCCAGTT
ACCTTCGGAAAAAGAGTTGGTAGCTCTTGATCCGGCAAACAAACCACCGCTGGTAGCGGTGGTTTTTTTG
TTTGCAAGCAGCAGATTACGCGCAGAAAAAAAGGATCTCAAGAAGATCCTTTGATCTTTTCTACGGGGTC
TGACGCTCAGTGGAACGAAAACTCACGTTAAGGGATTTTGGTCATGAGATTATCAAAAAGGATCTTCACC
TAGATCCTTTTAAATTAAAAATGAAGTTTTAAATCAATCTAAAGTATATATGAGTAAACTTGGTCTGACA
GTTACCAATGCTTAATCAGTGAGGCACCTATCTCAGCGATCTGTCTATTTCGTTCATCCATAGTTGCCTG
ACTCCCCGTCGTGTAGATAACTACGATACGGGAGGGCTTACCATCTGGCCCCAGTGCTGCAATGATACCG
CGAGACCCACGCTCACCGGCTCCAGATTTATCAGCAATAAACCAGCCAGCCGGAAGGGCCGAGCGCAGAA
GTGGTCCTGCAACTTTATCCGCCTCCATCCAGTCTATTAATTGTTGCCGGGAAGCTAGAGTAAGTAGTTC
GCCAGTTAATAGTTTGCGCAACGTTGTTGCCATTGCTACAGGCATCGTGGTGTCACGCTCGTCGTTTGGT
ATGGCTTCATTCAGCTCCGGTTCCCAACGATCAAGGCGAGTTACATGATCCCCCATGTTGTGCAAAAAAG
CGGTTAGCTCCTTCGGTCCTCCGATCGTTGTCAGAAGTAAGTTGGCCGCAGTGTTATCACTCATGGTTAT
GGCAGCACTGCATAATTCTCTTACTGTCATGCCATCCGTAAGATGCTTTTCTGTGACTGGTGAGTACTCA
ACCAAGTCATTCTGAGAATAGTGTATGCGGCGACCGAGTTGCTCTTGCCCGGCGTCAATACGGGATAATA
CCGCGCCACATAGCAGAACTTTAAAAGTGCTCATCATTGGAAAACGTTCTTCGGGGCGAAAACTCTCAAG
GATCTTACCGCTGTTGAGATCCAGTTCGATGTAACCCACTCGTGCACCCAACTGATCTTCAGCATCTTTT
ACTTTCACCAGCGTTTCTGGGTGAGCAAAAACAGGAAGGCAAAATGCCGCAAAAAAGGGAATAAGGGCGA
CACGGAAATGTTGAATACTCATACTCTTCCTTTTTCAATATTATTGAAGCATTTATCAGGGTTATTGTCT
CATGAGCGGATACATATTTGAATGTATTTAGAAAAATAAACAAATAGGGGTTCCGCGCACATTTCCCCGA
AAAGTGCCACCTGACGTCTAAGAAACCATTATTATCATGACATTAACCTATAAAAATAGGCGTATCACGA
GGCCCTTTCGTCTCGCGCGTTTCGGTGATGACGGTGAAAACCTCTGACACATGCAGCTCCCGGAGACGGT
CACAGCTTGTCTGTAAGCGGATGCCGGGAGCAGACAAGCCCGTCAGGGCGCGTCAGCGGGTGTTGGCGGG
TGTCGGGGCTGGCTTAACTATGCGGCATCAGAGCAGATTGTACTGAGAGTGCACCATATGCGGTGTGAAA
TACCGCACAGATGCGTAAGGAGAAAATACCGCATCAGGCGCCATTCGCCATTCAGGCTGCGCAACTGTTG
GGAAGGGCGATCGGTGCGGGCCTCTTCGCTATTACGCCAGCTGGCGAAAGGGGGATGTGCTGCAAGGCGA
TTAAGTTGGGTAACGCCAGGGTTTTCCCAGTCACGACGTTGTAAAACGACGGCCAGTGAATTCAGTTTAA
ACATGTACTAATCAGTCTAACACCCCGGAGGAGGCTTATCATTACATATTCTTGTCTCGGCGTTCTTTAA
GTTTCTTATCTTGTATGCCCGATATAGCAACCTTGTTGGTACCAATCTAACGGTTTCCGTACTTTGCAAT
GAAGAGATGAGGAGGCATGGGTCACTTATTTAATATGTACGGGTGTTTACATGGAGTTGCTTTCTTTTTT
TGTCTCAGCAGTCATTGTGCGCCAAAAAAAGAGAAAACCGTGAGCCGAAGTCCACGCTCTGGAGTTAGGC
TCTCCCATTACGGAGAGAAGCATTTCCTCAGCCTGGGAGCCCCGTTGGAACAGTCAGGCTAAACTGGGCC
TTCCTACCCACTGCTTGCTGTTTCTCACTGGACGCACAAGGGGATTTTCTTTCTACCTTCGGCTTGCCTC
ACTGCGTTGGGGCTTCCCAATGCAACTTCGTTCGTATGCATACAATCTTTTAGATATTATCTTTTAAAAT
TATTTTAAAACAATTTTAAATGTATCTCATATGCTTTTCTTCTGCTGTTGAAAAGGCTAAACAAAGAAGA
TCAATAAGATAAAGCGGCCGCAAAATGTCTAAGAATATCGTTGTCCTACCGGGTGATCACGTCGGTAAAG
AAGTTACTGACGAAGCTATTAAGGTCTTGAATGCCATTGCTGAAGTCCGTCCAGAAATTAAGTTCAATTT
CCAACATCACTTGATCGGGGGTGCTGCCATCGATGCCACTGGCACTCCTTTACCAGATGAAGCTCTAGAA
GCCTCTAAGAAAGCCGATGCTGTCTTACTAGGTGCTGTTGGTGGTCCAAAATGGGGTACGGGCGCAGTTA
GACCAGAACAAGGTCTATTGAAGATCAGAAAGGAATTGGGTCTATACGCCAACTTGAGACCATGTAACTT
TGCTTCTGATTCTTTACTAGATCTTTCTCCTTTGAAGCCTGAATATGCAAAGGGTACCGATTTCGTCGTC
GTTAGAGAATTGGTTGGTGGTATCTACTTTGGTGAAAGAAAAGAAGATGAAGGTGACGGAGTTGCTTGGG
ACTCTGAGAAATACAGTGTTCCTGAAGTTCAAAGAATTACAAGAATGGCTGCTTTCTTGGCATTGCAACA
AAACCCACCATTACCAATCTGGTCTCTTGACAAGGCTAACGTGCTTGCCTCTTCCAGATTGTGGAGAAAG
ACTGTTGAAGAAACCATCAAGACTGAGTTCCCACAATTAACTGTTCAGCACCAATTGATCGACTCTGCTG
CTATGATTTTGGTTAAATCACCAACTAAGCTAAACGGTGTTGTTATTACCAACAACATGTTTGGTGATAT
TATCTCCGATGAAGCCTCTGTTATTCCAGGTTCTTTGGGTTTATTACCTTCTGCATCTCTAGCTTCCCTA
CCTGACACTAACAAGGCATTCGGTTTGTACGAACCATGTCATGGTTCTGCCCCAGATTTACCAGCAAACA
AGGTTAACCCAATTGCTACCATCTTATCTGCAGCTATGATGTTGAAGTTATCCTTGGATTTGGTTGAAGA
AGGTAGGGCTCTTGAAGAAGCTGTTAGAAATGTCTTGGATGCAGGTGTCAGAACCGGTGACCTTGGTGGT
TCTAACTCTACCACTGAGGTTGGCGATGCTATCGCCAAGGCTGTCAAGGAAATCTTGGCTTAAAGAGTCT
TTTGTAACGACCCCGTCTCCACCAACTTGGTATGCTTGAAATCTCAAGGCCATTACACATTCAGTTATGT
GAACGAAAGGTCTTTATTTAACGTAGCATAAACTAAATAATACAGGTTCCGGTTAGCCTGCGGGCCCAAA
GCTAGCTCTAATTGGTTTAATTAATAAATTTAATATTATTTTTAAATTTTTCTTTAAATATACAATAAAT
CTTTCATAACATGTTAAATTCATGATTAAGCGTAAATAAAGTGTAGTGGCAGAGTGCACGGGGTTTCCTG
TGCCTTACAAAGTAGGTACCAATTTGCGTATTGCAGCGAGGGTTCCGGTTACTATTTATAATTACGTGTT
AGTGTACTGTGATTTTATTGAGGCTATAACAAGAAAAGGATCTGTGAAGGTTTTGAGAGAATGAGGCGAA
AACACAGGGTTATTTTCATCAGCAACGCCGCTGTTTCAGCGGCACCCTGCCCTTTTCTTTTCGCAAGATG
AGAGTAAAGAGTTGTACATCAGGTAAGAATGTTATTATTTAAATTCGAAGTGATAAATTCTTTTCATGAT
GAATCACTCGCTTATATGGGGTAGAATATATATATATGTGTGTGTGTGTGTGTGTTTGTGTATGTAGGGA
TGGTGCGCGTTTGTTGTGTGACATTTGCTACTCATTCTTTTCCTTTTCCTACGACTGGCTTAACGGGAAT
ATTATCAATTTGCTGCATTCTTATGCTTCGGTCCGATGCTCAAGCTTAACTTCTTCGTGAGGAAGGAAAG
TGTTGTCTCCTACTTTTTTCAAATTTTCGAATTGTATTTATATTTATTTAGTACTTCTTGAGTTTACATA
TCCTTCGTAAAAATGCAACTTTTGTCGAAAAACACTTCCAAAAAAAAATAATAATGAATTTATGAAGCAT
ACTAACGAGCGAGCACATCGCTGAGGTATCATTACTTCATGAGATAAATTAACTCGAGCTCGAGCCTAAT
AACTTCGTATAGCATACATTATACGAAGTTATATTAAGGGTTGCTCGACCAGAAAGCGACCACCCAACTT
TGGCTGATAATAGCGTATAAACAATGCATACTTTGTACGTTCAAAATACAATGCAGTAGATATATTTATG
CATATTACATATAATACATATCACATAGGAAGCAACAGGCGCGTTGGACTTTTAATTTTCGAGGACCGCG
AATCCTTACATCACACCCAATCCCCCACAAGTGATCCCCCACACACCATAGCTTCAAAATGTTTCTACTC
CTTTTTTACTCTTCCAGATTTTCTCGGACTCCGCGCATCGCCGTACCACTTCAAAACACCCAAGCACAGC
ATACTAAATTTCCCCTCTTTCTTCCTCTAGGGTGTCGTTAATTACCCGTACTAAAGGTTTGGAAAAGAAA
AAAGAGACCGCCTCGTTTCTTTTTCTTCGTCGAAAAAGGCAATAAAAATTTTTATCACGTTTCTTTTTCT
TGAAAATTTTTTTTTTTGATTTTTTTCTCTTTCGATGACCTCCCATTGATATTTAAGTTAATAAACGGTC
TTCAATTTCTCAAGTTTCAGTTTCATTTTTCTTGTTCTATTACAACTTTTTTTACTTCTTGCTCATTAGA
AAGAAAGCATAGCAATCTAATCTAAGTTTTAATTACAAAATGGGATCCTCTAAAGGTGAAGAATTATTCA
CTGGTGTTGTCCCAATTTTGGTTGAATTAGATGGTGATGTTAATGGTCACAAATTTTCTGTCTCCGGTGA
AGGTGAAGGTGATGCTACTTACGGTAAATTGACCTTAAAATTTATTTGTACTACTGGTAAATTGCCAGTT
CCATGGCCAACCTTAGTCACTACTTTCGGTTATGGTGTTCAATGTTTTGCGAGATACCCAGATCATATGA
AACAACATGACTTTTTCAAGTCTGCCATGCCAGAAGGTTATGTTCAAGAAAGAACTATTTTTTTCAAAGA
TGACGGTAACTACAAGACCAGAGCTGAAGTCAAGTTTGAAGGTGATACCTTAGTTAATAGAATCGAATTA
AAAGGTATTGATTTTAAAGAAGATGGTAACATTTTAGGTCACAAATTGGAATACAACTATAACTCTCACA
ATGTTTACATCATGGCTGACAAACAAAAGAATGGTATCAAAGTTAACTTCAAAATTAGACACAACATTGA
AGATGGTTCTGTTCAATTAGCTGACCATTATCAACAAAATACTCCAATTGGTGATGGTCCAGTCTTGTTA
CCAGACAACCATTACTTATCCACTCAATCTGCCTTATCCAAAGATCCAAACGAAAAGAGAGACCACATGG
TCTTGTTAGAATTTGTTACTGCTGCTGGTATTACCCATGGTATGGATGAATTGTACAAAAGATCTTAAAC
TAGTAGGACTATTTGCAAAGGGAAGGGATGCTAAGGTAGAGGGTGAACGTTACAGAAAAGCAGGCTGGGA
AGCATATTTGAGAAGATGCGGCCAGCAAAACTAAAAAACTGTATTATAAGTAAATGCATGTATACTAAAC
TCACAAATTAGAGCTTCAATTTAATTATATCAGTTATTACCCGGGAATCTCGGTCGTAATGATTTGCATG
CTGCGATACTGCCGTAGCGGGCCTTCGTATAGCTCGGCCGAGCTCGTACAAAAGGCAAGCAGTGTATCGG
ACAGAGCTGATATAACACAATACGCTCGTAGTCGATGCATGCCGTGGCTGCTCTCGGTCGGGTATAAGTC
TTAGACAATAGTCTTACCTCGCATGTATAATAAATCTTTTGTATTTAATCTATTATATGTTTCTATGCTT
TTTTTTCCTATTGTTGTTTGCTTTTCCTTTTCCTTATTTCTTTCTAGCTTCTAATTTTCTTTCTTTTTTT
TTTTTTTTTCATTGAAAATTATATATATATATATATATCAGAACAATTGTCCAGTATTGAACAATACAGG
TTATTTCGAACAATTGAAAAAAAAAAATCACAGAAAAACATATCGAGAAAAGGGTCATGGCTCCATCTGG
TATGTGAACTGCAATATTAATAGCACGAGAAAATTGAGAGGAAGATAGATGGGAACTAGTAGAGTTGATA
TTGATGAGATACGAAAACCACACGTAAATAAACTATCCGACGACAAGAATAGTGCATTAAGGACTTGATT
AAGATATGGTGAGCAACGTAATTATCGGGCTCAACAGTTTATTAGCAATCGTTTTGATAGAAGCGTTGAT
GCTGTGGAAGTTGTTCTTTTTACTACCAACAGCCATTAACAAATCCATTAGAGTGTTCGTTCGTTTTTCT
GCTCAGATTCAAGAAAATTATTCCATCCTCATTATACTTTTTTCTTCTATTTCGTGCTCCACGTCGAGGT
ATCAAGGAA
Features (pLannotate 1.2.2; 16 found; start..end, strand, type, name):
     55..71      -  protein_bind   lac operator: The lac repressor binds to the lac operator to inhibit transcription in E. coli. This inhibition can be relieved by adding lactose or isopropyl-β-D-thiogalactopyranoside (IPTG). lac repressor encoded by lacI
     79..109     -  promoter       lac promoter: promoter for the E. coli lac operon
    124..145     -  protein_bind   CAP binding site: CAP binding activates transcription in the presence of cAMP. E. coli catabolite activator protein
    158..250     -  CDS            lacI (fragment): lac repressor; lacI; The lac repressor binds to the lac operator to inhibit transcription in E. coli. This inhibition can be relieved by adding lactose or isopropyl-β-D-thiogalactopyranoside (IPTG).
    433..1021    -  rep_origin     ori: high-copy-number ColE1/pMB1/pBR322/pUC origin of replication
   1192..2052    -  CDS            AmpR: β-lactamase; bla; confers resistance to ampicillin, carbenicillin, and related antibiotics
   2053..2157    -  promoter       AmpR promoter: bla
   2252..2287    +  CDS            rop (fragment): Rop protein, which maintains plasmids at low copy number; rop
   2389..2488    +  misc_feature   bom (fragment): basis of mobility region from pBR322
   2494..2651    -  CDS            lacZα (fragment): LacZα fragment of β-galactosidase; lacZ fragment
   3251..4330    +  CDS            LEU2: LEU3_YEAST - Experimental evidence at protein level: Swiss-Prot protein existence level 1. Catalyzes the oxidation of 3-carboxy-2-hydroxy-4- methylpentanoate (3-isopropylmalate) to 3-carboxy-4-methyl-2- oxopentanoate. The product decarboxylates to 4-methyl-2 oxopentanoate. From Saccharomyces cerevisiae (strain ATCC 204508 / S288c) (Baker's yeast).
   5319..5352    +  protein_bind   loxP: Cre-mediated recombination occurs in the 8-bp core sequence (GCATACAT). Cre recombinase
   5569..5976    +  promoter       TEF1 promoter: S. cerevisiae TEF1; promoter for EF-1α
   5999..6709    +  CDS            GFPmut3: GFPmut3 is a basic (constitutively fluorescent) green fluorescent protein published in 1996, derived from Aequorea victoria. It is reported to be a very rapidly-maturing weak dimer.
   6725..6824    +  CDS            URA3 (fragment): orotidine-5'-phosphate decarboxylase, required for uracil biosynthesis; S. cerevisiae URA3; yeast auxotrophic marker, counterselectable with 5-fluoroorotic acid (5-FOA)
   6906..7040    -  CDS            YG3Z_YEAST (fragment): Protein uncertain: Swiss-Prot protein existence level 5. From Saccharomyces cerevisiae (strain ATCC 204508 / S288c) (Baker's yeast).
