[The description below was written by a language model from this plasmid's Addgene catalogue record and pLannotate feature annotations shown in this document.]
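Description:
pILGFP3AE4 is a yeast integration plasmid built on pUC19 and listed as an empty backbone for the HapAmp/"HamAmp" in vivo gene amplification system in Saccharomyces cerevisiae, targeting the RPL25 locus and yielding roughly 11 copies according to the record. In E. coli it is maintained at high copy through the ColE1/pUC origin and selected with ampicillin via the bla gene. The remnants of lacZα, the lac promoter/operator, and small lacI, rop and bom fragments in the feature table are pUC-type backbone leftovers.

The depositor describes the yeast cassette as an ordered series of modules. An RPL25 promoter region (arm 1) drives the Kluyveromyces lactis LEU2 marker with its own terminator, followed by the RPL25 terminator (arm 3), the replication origin ARS305, a TEF1 promoter–yEGFP–URA3 terminator reporter unit, and finally the ERG1 promoter fused to a partial RPL25 coding sequence (arm 2). The annotation agrees with this layout: it finds a LEU2 open reading frame (matched by homology to the S. cerevisiae protein), the TEF1 promoter, a GFPmut3-type GFP and a short URA3 fragment corresponding to the terminator region. It also detects a single loxP site between the LEU2 and TEF1 units, which the depositor comments do not mention and whose role is not stated.

The arms direct homologous recombination at RPL25, leaving this gene under the ERG1 promoter. The record does not spell out the amplification mechanism, but the design is consistent with reduced expression of RPL25 favouring cells that carry more copies of the integrated unit, along with linked genes. Here yEGFP serves as a fluorescent readout of copy number and expression, and presumably as a placeholder for a gene of interest.
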