Addgene plasmid #185873: pILGFP3AE4
Purpose: (Empty Backbone) A plasmid for in vivo gene amplification (HamAmp) at RPL25 locus (~11 copy)
Depositing lab: Claudia Vickers. Depositing organization: University of Queensland. Publication: An in vivo gene amplification system for high level expression in Saccharomyces cerevisiae. Peng B, Esquirol L, Lu Z, Shen Q, Cheah LC, Howard CB, Scott C, Trau M, Dumsday G, Vickers CE. Nat Commun. 2022 May 24;13(1):2895. doi: 10.1038/s41467-022-30529-8. PubMed 35610221.
Backbone
  Vector backbone: pUC19
  Vector type: Yeast Expression
Growth in bacteria
  Bacterial resistance: Ampicillin, 100 μg/mL
  Growth temperature: 37°C
  Growth strain: DH5alpha
  Copy number: High Copy
Gene/Insert
  Gene/Insert name: None
  Mutation: None
Terms and licenses: Academic/Nonprofit Terms; Industry Terms: Not Available to Industry
Depositor comments: PRPL25(Arm 1)> Kl.LEU2>TKl.LEU2-TRPL25(Arm 3)- ARS305-PTEF1> yEGFP> TURA3- PERG1> RPL25(partial; Arm2)
How to cite: pILGFP3AE4 was a gift from Claudia Vickers (Addgene plasmid # 185873 ; http://n2t.net/addgene:185873 ; RRID:Addgene_185873)
